Addgene plasmid #208560: pKLV2-U6gRNA5(BCL11B-E4(44))-PGKpuro2ABFP-W
Purpose: Lentiviral vector expressing gRNA targeting human BCL11B-E4
Depositing lab: Kosuke Yusa. Depositing organization: Kyoto University, Institute for Life and Medical Sciences. Publication: Canonical BAF complex regulates the oncogenic program in human T-cell acute lymphoblastic leukemia. Aoki K, Hyuga M, Tarumoto Y, Nishibuchi G, Ueda A, Ochi Y, Sugino S, Mikami T, Kobushi H, Kato I, Akahane K, Inukai T, Takaori-Kondo A, Takita J, Ogawa S, Yusa K. Blood. 2023 Nov 3:blood.2023020857. doi: 10.1182/blood.2023020857. PubMed 37922452.
Backbone
  Vector backbone: pKLV2-U6gRNA5(BbsI)-PGKpuro2ABFP-W
  Backbone manufacturer: addgene
  Backbone size w/o insert (bp): 8648
  Total vector size (bp): 8650
  Vector type: Lentiviral
  Selectable markers: Puromycin
Growth in bacteria
  Bacterial resistance: Ampicillin, 100 μg/mL
  Growth temperature: 37°C
  Growth strain: NEB Stable
  Copy number: Unknown
Gene/Insert
  Gene/Insert name: BCL11B-E4(44)
  gRNA/shRNA sequence: TGGAGCGGCTAAAACAGCA
  Species: H. sapiens (human)
  Entrez Gene: BCL11B (a.k.a. ATL1, ATL1-alpha, ATL1-beta, ATL1-delta, ATL1-gamma, CTIP-2, CTIP2, IDDFSTA, IMD49, RIT1, SMARCM2, ZNF856B, hRIT1-alpha)
  Cloning method: Restriction Enzyme; 5′ cloning site BbsI (destroyed during cloning); 3′ cloning site BbsI (destroyed during cloning)
  Sequencing primers: 5′ AGATAATTAGAATTAATTTGACTG
Terms and licenses: Academic/Nonprofit Terms; Industry Terms: Not Available to Industry
How to cite: pKLV2-U6gRNA5(BCL11B-E4(44))-PGKpuro2ABFP-W was a gift from Kosuke Yusa (Addgene plasmid # 208560 ; http://n2t.net/addgene:208560 ; RRID:Addgene_208560)
