[The description below was written by a language model from this plasmid's Addgene catalogue record and pLannotate feature annotations shown in this document.]
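Description:
pKLV2-U6gRNA5(BCL11B-E4(44))-PGKpuro2ABFP-W is an 8,650 bp lentiviral guide RNA expression vector built on the pKLV2-U6gRNA5(BbsI)-PGKpuro2ABFP-W backbone. It carries a single guide directed against human BCL11B; the "E4" in the name probably refers to exon 4, but the record does not spell this out. The guide oligo was cloned between two BbsI sites, both destroyed in the process. This places it directly downstream of a human U6 RNA polymerase III promoter and upstream of a Streptococcus pyogenes Cas9 scaffold, which the annotation detects as a tracrRNA fragment. The vector does not encode Cas9, so the nuclease must be supplied separately in the target cells.

Downstream of the guide cassette, a mouse PGK promoter drives a puromycin N-acetyltransferase and TagBFP. According to the construct name, the two are joined by a 2A peptide, so transduced cells can be both selected with puromycin and tracked by blue fluorescence from one transcript. A WPRE follows to enhance transcript expression. The viral framework is HIV-1 derived. A CMV enhancer/promoter is fused to a truncated 5' LTR to produce genomic RNA in packaging cells, followed by the Ψ packaging signal with a gag fragment, the RRE for Rev-dependent export, and the cPPT/CTS. A truncated 3' LTR and a bGH polyadenylation signal close the unit. Packaging functions are absent and must be provided in trans.

In bacteria the plasmid replicates from a high-copy ColE1/pUC-type origin under ampicillin selection, and it also carries an f1 origin. The associated study concerns the BAF complex in human T-cell acute lymphoblastic leukemia, which suggests use for CRISPR targeting of BCL11B in that context.
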