Features (pLannotate 1.2.2; 28 found; start..end, strand, type, name):
    277..476     +  promoter       CMV promoter: human cytomegalovirus (CMV) immediate early promoter
    494..674     +  LTR            5' LTR (truncated): truncated 5' long terminal repeat (LTR) from HIV-1
    721..846     +  misc_feature   HIV-1 Ψ: packaging signal of human immunodeficiency virus type 1
    830..1168    +  CDS            HIV-1 gag (fragment): gag protein from human immunodeficiency virus 1; gag
   1345..1578    +  misc_feature   RRE: The Rev response element (RRE) of HIV-1 allows for Rev-dependent mRNA export from the nucleus to the cytoplasm.
   1955..2055    +  CDS            Rev (fragment): human immunodeficiency virus 1 (HIV-1) Rev protein; rev; enhances nuclear export of unspliced and incompletely spliced viral mRNAs
   2105..2222    +  misc_feature   cPPT/CTS: central polypurine tract and central termination sequence of HIV-1
   2297..2537    +  promoter       U6 promoter: RNA polymerase III promoter for human U6 snRNA
   2584..2651    +  misc_RNA       tracrRNA (fragment): trans-activating CRISPR RNA for the Streptococcus pyogenes CRISPR/Cas9 system
   2674..3173    +  promoter       PGK promoter: mouse phosphoglycerate kinase 1 promoter
   3213..3809    +  CDS            PuroR (fragment): puromycin N-acetyltransferase; pac from Streptomyces; confers resistance to puromycin
   3882..4580    +  CDS            TagBFP: TagBFP is a basic (constitutively fluorescent) blue fluorescent protein published in 2008, derived from Entacmaea quadricolor. It is reported to be a very rapidly-maturing monomer with very low acid sensitivity.
   4592..5178    +  misc_feature   WPRE: woodchuck hepatitis virus posttranscriptional regulatory element
   5172..5318    +  CDS            nef (fragment): NEF_HV1LA - Experimental evidence at protein level: Swiss-Prot protein existence level 1. Extracellular Nef protein targets CD4(+) T-lymphocytes for apoptosis by interacting with CXCR4 surface receptors. From Human immunodeficiency virus type 1 group M subtype B (isolate Lai) (HIV-1).
   5326..5504    +  LTR            5' LTR (truncated): truncated 5' long terminal repeat (LTR) from HIV-1
   5530..5641    +  polyA_signal   bGH poly(A) signal: bovine growth hormone polyadenylation signal
   5780..5798    -  promoter       T3 promoter: promoter for bacteriophage T3 RNA polymerase
   5843..5859    -  protein_bind   lac operator: The lac repressor binds to the lac operator to inhibit transcription in E. coli. This inhibition can be relieved by adding lactose or isopropyl-β-D-thiogalactopyranoside (IPTG). lac repressor encoded by lacI
   5867..5897    -  promoter       lac promoter: promoter for the E. coli lac operon
   5912..5933    -  protein_bind   CAP binding site: CAP binding activates transcription in the presence of cAMP. E. coli catabolite activator protein
   5946..6038    -  CDS            lacI (fragment): lac repressor; lacI; The lac repressor binds to the lac operator to inhibit transcription in E. coli. This inhibition can be relieved by adding lactose or isopropyl-β-D-thiogalactopyranoside (IPTG).
   6221..6809    -  rep_origin     ori: high-copy-number ColE1/pMB1/pBR322/pUC origin of replication
   6980..7840    -  CDS            AmpR: β-lactamase; bla; confers resistance to ampicillin, carbenicillin, and related antibiotics
   7841..7945    -  promoter       AmpR promoter: bla
   7998..8426    -  rep_origin     f1 ori (sequence partly withheld): f1 bacteriophage origin of replication; arrow indicates direction of (+) strand synthesis
   8431..8586    -  CDS            lacZα (fragment): LacZα fragment of β-galactosidase; lacZ fragment
   8594..8612    +  promoter       T7 promoter: promoter for bacteriophage T7 RNA polymerase
   8626..276     +  enhancer       CMV enhancer (across the origin): human cytomegalovirus immediate early enhancer
>Addgene plasmid #208560 | pKLV2-U6gRNA5(BCL11B-E4(44))-PGKpuro2ABFP-W | addgene full sequence | sequence record 419642 | Addgene NGS Result
CCTGGCTGACCGCCCAACGACCCCCGCCCATTGACGTCAATAATGACGTATGTTCCCATAGTAACGCCAA
TAGGGACTTTCCATTGACGTCAATGGGTGGAGTATTTACGGTAAACTGCCCACTTGGCAGTACATCAAGT
GTATCATATGCCAAGTACGCCCCCTATTGACGTCAATGACGGTAAATGGCCCGCCTGGCATTATGCCCAG
TACATGACCTTATGGGACTTTCCTACTTGGCAGTACATCTACGTATTAGTCATCGCTATTACCATGGTGA
TGCGGTTTTGGCAGTACATCAATGGGCGTGGATAGCGGTTTGACTCACGGGGATTTCCAAGTCTCCACCC
CATTGACGTCAATGGGAGTTTGTTTTGGCACCAAAATCAACGGGACTTTCCAAAATGTCGTAACAACTCC
GCCCCATTGACGCAAATGGGCGGTAGGCGTGTACGGTGGGAGGTCTATATAAGCAGCGCGTTTTGCCTGT
ACTGGGTCTCTCTGGTTAGACCAGATCTGAGCCTGGGAGCTCTCTGGCTAACTAGGGAACCCACTGCTTA
AGCCTCAATAAAGCTTGCCTTGAGTGCTTCAAGTAGTGTGTGCCCGTCTGTTGTGTGACTCTGGTAACTA
GAGATCCCTCAGACCCTTTTAGTCAGTGTGGAAAATCTCTAGCAGTGGCGCCCGAACAGGGACTTGAAAG
CGAAAGGGAAACCAGAGGAGCTCTCTCGACGCAGGACTCGGCTTGCTGAAGCGCGCACGGCAAGAGGCGA
GGGGCGGCGACTGGTGAGTACGCCAAAAATTTTGACTAGCGGAGGCTAGAAGGAGAGAGATGGGTGCGAG
AGCGTCAGTATTAAGCGGGGGAGAATTAGATCGCGATGGGAAAAAATTCGGTTAAGGCCAGGGGGAAAGA
AAAAATATAAATTAAAACATATAGTATGGGCAAGCAGGGAGCTAGAACGATTCGCAGTTAATCCTGGCCT
GTTAGAAACATCAGAAGGCTGTAGACAAATACTGGGACAGCTACAACCATCCCTTCAGACAGGATCAGAA
GAACTTAGATCATTATATAATACAGTAGCAACCCTCTATTGTGTGCATCAAAGGATAGAGATAAAAGACA
CCAAGGAAGCTTTAGACAAGATAGAGGAAGAGCAAAACAAAAGTAAGACCACCGCACAGCAAGCGGCCGG
CCGCGCTGATCTTCAGACCTGGAGGAGGAGATATGAGGGACAATTGGAGAAGTGAATTATATAAATATAA
AGTAGTAAAAATTGAACCATTAGGAGTAGCACCCACCAAGGCAAAGAGAAGAGTGGTGCAGAGAGAAAAA
AGAGCAGTGGGAATAGGAGCTTTGTTCCTTGGGTTCTTGGGAGCAGCAGGAAGCACTATGGGCGCAGCGT
CAATGACGCTGACGGTACAGGCCAGACAATTATTGTCTGGTATAGTGCAGCAGCAGAACAATTTGCTGAG
GGCTATTGAGGCGCAACAGCATCTGTTGCAACTCACAGTCTGGGGCATCAAGCAGCTCCAGGCAAGAATC
CTGGCTGTGGAAAGATACCTAAAGGATCAACAGCTCCTGGGGATTTGGGGTTGCTCTGGAAAACTCATTT
GCACCACTGCTGTGCCTTGGAATGCTAGTTGGAGTAATAAATCTCTGGAACAGATTTGGAATCACACGAC
CTGGATGGAGTGGGACAGAGAAATTAACAATTACACAAGCTTAATACACTCCTTAATTGAAGAATCGCAA
AACCAGCAAGAAAAGAATGAACAAGAATTATTGGAATTAGATAAATGGGCAAGTTTGTGGAATTGGTTTA
ACATAACAAATTGGCTGTGGTATATAAAATTATTCATAATGATAGTAGGAGGCTTGGTAGGTTTAAGAAT
AGTTTTTGCTGTACTTTCTATAGTGAATAGAGTTAGGCAGGGATATTCACCATTATCGTTTCAGACCCAC
CTCCCAACCCCGAGGGGACCCGACAGGCCCGAAGGAATAGAAGAAGAAGGTGGAGAGAGAGACAGAGACA
GATCCATTCGATTAGTGAACGGATCGGCACTGCGTGCGCCAATTCTGCAGACAAATGGCAGTATTCATCC
ACAATTTTAAAAGAAAAGGGGGGATTGGGGGGTACAGTGCAGGGGAAAGAATAGTAGACATAATAGCAAC
AGACATACAAACTAAAGAATTACAAAAACAAATTACAAAAATTCAAAATTTTCGGGTTTATTACAGGGAC
AGCAGAGATCCAGTTTGGTTAGTACCGGGCCCTACGCGTCCAAGGTCGGGCAGGAAGAGGGCCTATTTCC
CATGATTCCTTCATATTTGCATATACGATACAAGGCTGTTAGAGAGATAATTAGAATTAATTTGACTGTA
AACACAAAGATATTAGTACAAAATACGTGACGTAGAAAGTAATAATTTCTTGGGTAGTTTGCAGTTTTAA
AATTATGTTTTAAAATGGACTATCATATGCTTACCGTAACTTGAAAGTATTTCGATTTCTTGGCTTTATA
TATCTTGTGGAAAGGACGAAACACCGTGGAGCGGCTAAAACAGCAGTTTAAGAGCTATGCTGGAAACAGC
ATAGCAAGTTTAAATAAGGCTAGTCCGTTATCAACTTGAAAAAGTGGCACCGAGTCGGTGCTTTTTTTGG
ATCCAATTCTACCGGGTAGGGGAGGCGCTTTTCCCAAGGCAGTCTGGAGCATGCGCTTTAGCAGCCCCGC
TGGGCACTTGGCGCTACACAAGTGGCCTCTGGCCTCGCACACATTCCACATCCACCGGTAGGCGCCAACC
GGCTCCGTTCTTTGGTGGCCCCTTCGCGCCACCTTCTACTCCTCCCCTAGTCAGGAAGTTCCCCCCCGCC
CCGCAGCTCGCGTCGTGCAGGACGTGACAAATGGAAGTAGCACGTCTCACTAGTCTCGTGCAGATGGACA
GCACCGCTGAGCAATGGAAGCGGGTAGGCCTTTGGGGCAGCGGCCAATAGCAGCTTTGCTCCTTCGCTTT
CTGGGCTCAGAGGCTGGGAAGGGGTGGGTCCGGGGGCGGGCTCAGGGGCGGGCTCAGGGGCGGGGCGGGC
GCCCGAAGGTCCTCCGGAGGCCCGGCATTCTGCACGCTTCAAAAGCGCACGTCTGCCGCGCTGTTCTCCT
CTTCCTCATCTCCGGGCCTTTCGACCTGCATCCATCTAGATCTCGAGCAGCTGAAGCTTACCATGACCGA
GTACAAGCCCACGGTGCGCCTCGCCACCCGCGACGACGTCCCCAGGGCCGTACGCACCCTCGCCGCCGCG
TTCGCCGACTACCCCGCCACGCGCCACACCGTCGATCCGGACCGCCACATCGAGCGGGTCACCGAGCTGC
AAGAACTCTTCCTCACGCGCGTCGGGCTCGACATCGGCAAGGTGTGGGTCGCGGACGACGGCGCCGCGGT
GGCGGTCTGGACCACGCCGGAGAGCGTCGAAGCGGGGGCGGTGTTCGCCGAGATCGGCCCGCGCATGGCC
GAGTTGAGCGGTTCCCGGCTGGCCGCGCAGCAACAGATGGAAGGCCTCCTGGCGCCGCACCGGCCCAAGG
AGCCCGCGTGGTTCCTGGCCACCGTCGGCGTCTCGCCCGACCACCAGGGCAAGGGTCTGGGCAGCGCCGT
CGTGCTCCCCGGAGTGGAGGCGGCCGAGCGCGCCGGGGTGCCCGCCTTCCTGGAGACCTCCGCGCCCCGC
AACCTCCCCTTCTACGAGCGGCTCGGCTTCACCGTCACCGCCGACGTCGAGGTGCCCGAAGGACCGCGCA
CCTGGTGCATGACCCGCAAGCCCGGTGCCGGCGGCGGGTCCGGAGGAGAGGGCAGAGGAAGTCTCCTAAC
ATGCGGTGACGTGGAGGAGAATCCTGGCCCAATGAGCGAGCTGATTAAGGAGAACATGCACATGAAGCTG
TACATGGAGGGCACCGTGGACAACCATCACTTCAAGTGCACATCCGAGGGCGAAGGCAAGCCCTACGAGG
GCACCCAGACCATGAGAATCAAGGTGGTCGAGGGCGGCCCTCTCCCCTTCGCCTTCGACATCCTGGCTAC
TAGCTTCCTCTACGGCAGCAAGACCTTCATCAACCACACCCAGGGCATCCCCGACTTCTTCAAGCAGTCC
TTCCCTGAGGGCTTCACATGGGAGAGAGTCACCACATACGAGGACGGGGGCGTGCTGACCGCTACCCAGG
ACACCAGCCTCCAGGACGGCTGCCTCATCTACAACGTCAAGATCAGAGGGGTGAACTTCACATCCAACGG
CCCTGTGATGCAGAAGAAAACACTCGGCTGGGAGGCCTTCACCGAGACGCTGTACCCCGCTGACGGCGGC
CTGGAAGGCAGAAACGACATGGCCCTGAAGCTCGTGGGCGGGAGCCATCTGATCGCAAACATCAAGACCA
CATATAGATCCAAGAAACCCGCTAAGAACCTCAAGATGCCTGGCGTCTACTATGTGGACTACAGACTGGA
AAGAATCAAGGAGGCCAACAACGAGACCTACGTCGAGCAGCACGAGGTGGCAGTGGCCAGATACTGCGAC
CTCCCTAGCAAACTGGGGCACAAGCTTAATTGAGCGGCCGCTCAACCTCTGGATTACAAAATTTGTGAAA
GATTGACTGGTATTCTTAACTATGTTGCTCCTTTTACGCTATGTGGATACGCTGCTTTAATGCCTTTGTA
TCATGCTATTGCTTCCCGTATGGCTTTCATTTTCTCCTCCTTGTATAAATCCTGGTTGCTGTCTCTTTAT
GAGGAGTTGTGGCCCGTTGTCAGGCAACGTGGCGTGGTGTGCACTGTGTTTGCTGACGCAACCCCCACTG
GTTGGGGCATTGCCACCACCTGTCAGCTCCTTTCCGGGACTTTCGCTTTCCCCCTCCCTATTGCCACGGC
GGAACTCATCGCCGCCTGCCTTGCCCGCTGCTGGACAGGGGCTCGGCTGTTGGGCACTGACAATTCCGTG
GTGTTGTCGGGGAAATCATCGTCCTTTCCTTGGCTGCTCGCCTGTGTTGCCACCTGGATTCTGCGCGGGA
CGTCCTTCTGCTACGTCCCTTCGGCCCTCAATCCAGCGGACCTTCCTTCCCGCGGCCTGCTGCCGGCTCT
GCGGCCTCTTCCGCGTCTACGCCTTCGCCCTCAGACGAGTCGGATCTCCCTTTGGGCCGCCTCCCCGCAG
GTACCTTTAAGACCAATGACTTACAAGGCAGCTGTAGATCTTAGCCACTTTTTAAAAGAAAAGGGGGGAC
TGGAAGGGCTAATTCACTCCCAAAGAAGTCAAGATCTGCTTTTTGCCTGTACTGGGTCTCTCTGGTTAGA
CCAGAGTCTCTCTGGTTAGACCAGATCTGAGCCTGGGAGCTCTCTGGCTAACTAGGGAACCCACTGCTTA
AGCCTCAATAAAGCTTGCCTTGAGTGCTTCAAGTAGTGTGTGCCCGTCTGTTGTGTGACTCTGGTAACTA
GAGATCCCTCAGACCCTTTTAGTCAGTGTGGAAAATCTCTAGCAGTTTAAACCCGCTGATCAGCCTCGAC
TGTGCCTTCTAGTTGCCAGCCATCTGTTGTTTGCCCCTCCCCCGTGCCTTCCTTGACCCTGGAAGGTGCC
ACTCCCACTGTCCTTTCCTAATAAAATGAGGAAATTGCATCGCATTGTCTGAGTAGGTGTCATTCTATTC
TGGGGGGTGGGGTGGGGCAGGACAGCAAGGGGGAGGATTGGGAAGTCAATAGCAGGCATGCTGGGGATGC
GGTGGGCTCTATGGGCGGCCGTTAATTAAGCTTTTGTTCCCTTTAGTGAGGGTTAATTGCGCGCTTGGCG
TAATCATGGTCATAGCTGTTTCCTGTGTGAAATTGTTATCCGCTCACAATTCCACACAACATACGAGCCG
GGAGCATAAAGTGTAAAGCCTGGGGTGCCTAATGAGTGAGCTAACTCACATTAATTGCGTTGCGCTCACT
GCCCGCTTTCCAGTCGGGAAACCTGTCGTGCCAGCTGCATTAATGAATCGGCCAACGCGCGGGGAGAGGC
GGTTTGCGTATTGGGCGCTCTTCCGCTTCCTCGCTCACTGACTCGCTGCGCTCGGTCGTTCGGCTGCGGC
GAGCGGTATCAGCTCACTCAAAGGCGGTAATACGGTTATCCACAGAATCAGGGGATAACGCAGGAAAGAA
CATGTGAGCAAAAGGCCAGCAAAAGGCCAGGAACCGTAAAAAGGCCGCGTTGCTGGCGTTTTTCCATAGG
CTCCGCCCCCCTGACGAGCATCACAAAAATCGACGCTCAAGTCAGAGGTGGCGAAACCCGACAGGACTAT
AAAGATACCAGGCGTTTCCCCCTGGAAGCTCCCTCGTGCGCTCTCCTGTTCCGACCCTGCCGCTTACCGG
ATACCTGTCCGCCTTTCTCCCTTCGGGAAGCGTGGCGCTTTCTCATAGCTCACGCTGTAGGTATCTCAGT
TCGGTGTAGGTCGTTCGCTCCAAGCTGGGCTGTGTGCACGAACCCCCCGTTCAGCCCGACCGCTGCGCCT
TATCCGGTAACTATCGTCTTGAGTCCAACCCGGTAAGACACGACTTATCGCCACTGGCAGCAGCCACTGG
TAACAGGATTAGCAGAGCGAGGTATGTAGGCGGTGCTACAGAGTTCTTGAAGTGGTGGCCTAACTACGGC
TACACTAGAAGAACAGTATTTGGTATCTGCGCTCTGCTGAAGCCAGTTACCTTCGGAAAAAGAGTTGGTA
GCTCTTGATCCGGCAAACAAACCACCGCTGGTAGCGGTGGTTTTTTTGTTTGCAAGCAGCAGATTACGCG
CAGAAAAAAAGGATCTCAAGAAGATCCTTTGATCTTTTCTACGGGGTCTGACGCTCAGTGGAACGAAAAC
TCACGTTAAGGGATTTTGGTCATGAGATTATCAAAAAGGATCTTCACCTAGATCCTTTTAAATTAAAAAT
GAAGTTTTAAATCAATCTAAAGTATATATGAGTAAACTTGGTCTGACAGTTACCAATGCTTAATCAGTGA
GGCACCTATCTCAGCGATCTGTCTATTTCGTTCATCCATAGTTGCCTGACTCCCCGTCGTGTAGATAACT
ACGATACGGGAGGGCTTACCATCTGGCCCCAGTGCTGCAATGATACCGCGAGACCCACGCTCACCGGCTC
CAGATTTATCAGCAATAAACCAGCCAGCCGGAAGGGCCGAGCGCAGAAGTGGTCCTGCAACTTTATCCGC
CTCCATCCAGTCTATTAATTGTTGCCGGGAAGCTAGAGTAAGTAGTTCGCCAGTTAATAGTTTGCGCAAC
GTTGTTGCCATTGCTACAGGCATCGTGGTGTCACGCTCGTCGTTTGGTATGGCTTCATTCAGCTCCGGTT
CCCAACGATCAAGGCGAGTTACATGATCCCCCATGTTGTGCAAAAAAGCGGTTAGCTCCTTCGGTCCTCC
GATCGTTGTCAGAAGTAAGTTGGCCGCAGTGTTATCACTCATGGTTATGGCAGCACTGCATAATTCTCTT
ACTGTCATGCCATCCGTAAGATGCTTTTCTGTGACTGGTGAGTACTCAACCAAGTCATTCTGAGAATAGT
GTATGCGGCGACCGAGTTGCTCTTGCCCGGCGTCAATACGGGATAATACCGCGCCACATAGCAGAACTTT
AAAAGTGCTCATCATTGGAAAACGTTCTTCGGGGCGAAAACTCTCAAGGATCTTACCGCTGTTGAGATCC
AGTTCGATGTAACCCACTCGTGCACCCAACTGATCTTCAGCATCTTTTACTTTCACCAGCGTTTCTGGGT
GAGCAAAAACAGGAAGGCAAAATGCCGCAAAAAAGGGAATAAGGGCGACACGGAAATGTTGAATACTCAT
ACTCTTCCTTTTTCAATATTATTGAAGCATTTATCAGGGTTATTGTCTCATGAGCGGATACATATTTGAA
TGTATTTAGAAAAATAAACAAATAGGGGTTCCGCGCACATTTCCCCGAAAAGTGCCACCTAAATTGTAAG
CGTTAATATTTTGTTAAAATTCGCGTTAAATTTTTGTTAAATCAGCTCATTTTTTAACCAATAGGCCGAA
ATCGGCAAAATCCCTTATAAATCAAAAGAATAGACCGAGATAGGGT
[37 nt withheld, positions 8097-8133]
AAAGAACGTGGACTCCAACGTCAAAGG
[49 nt withheld, positions 8161-8209]
T
[91 nt withheld, positions 8211-8301]
G
[124 nt withheld, positions 8303-8426]
CCCATTCGCCATTCAGGCTGCGCAACTGTTGGGAAGGGCGATCGGTGCGGGCCTCTTCGCTATTACGCCA
GCTGGCGAAAGGGGGATGTGCTGCAAGGCGATTAAGTTGGGTAACGCCAGGGTTTTCCCAGTCACGACGT
TGTAAAACGACGGCCAGTGAGCGCGCGTAATACGACTCACTATAGGGCGAATTGACTAGTACATAACTTA
CGGTAAATGGCCCG
